>Addgene plasmid #13054 | pcDNA3 V5 hHR23B | addgene full sequence | sequence record 304594 | Addgene NGS Result
GACATTGATTATTGACTAGTTATTAATAGTAATCAATTACGGGGTCATTAGTTCATAGCCCATATATGGA
GTTCCGCGTTACATAACTTACGGTAAATGGCCCGCCTGGCTGACCGCCCAACGACCCCCGCCCATTGACG
TCAATAATGACGTATGTTCCCATAGTAACGCCAATAGGGACTTTCCATTGACGTCAATGGGTGGAGTATT
TACGGTAAACTGCCCACTTGGCAGTACATCAAGTGTATCATATGCCAAGTACGCCCCCTATTGACGTCAA
TGACGGTAAATGGCCCGCCTGGCATTATGCCCAGTACATGACCTTATGGGACTTTCCTACTTGGCAGTAC
ATCTACGTATTAGTCATCGCTATTACCATGGTGATGCGGTTTTGGCAGTACATCAATGGGCGTGGATAGC
GGTTTGACTCACGGGGATTTCCAAGTCTCCACCCCATTGACGTCAATGGGAGTTTGTTTTGGCACCAAAA
TCAACGGGACTTTCCAAAATGTCGTAACAACTCCGCCCCATTGACGCAAATGGGCGGTAGGCGTGTACGG
TGGGAGGTCTATATAAGCAGAGCTCTCTGGCTAACTAGAGAACCCACTGCTTACTGGCTTATCGAAATTA
ATACGACTCACTATAGGGAGACCCAAGCTGGCTAGTTAAGCTTGGTACCGAGCTCGGATCCAGTACCCTT
CACCATGCAGGTCACCCTGAAGACCCTCCAGCAGCAGACCTTCAAGATAGACATTGACCCCGAGGAGACG
GTGAAAGCACTGAAAGAGAAGATTGAATCTGAAAAGGGGAAAGATGCCTTTCCAGTAGCAGGTCAAAAAT
TAATTTATGCAGGCAAAATCCTCAATGATGATACTGCTCTCAAAGAATATAAAATTGATGAGAAAAACTT
TGTGGTGGTTATGGTGACCAAACCCAAAGCAGTGTCCACACCAGCACCAGCTACAACTCAGCAGTCAGCT
CCTGCCAGCACTACAGCAGTTACTTCCTCCACCACCACAACTGTGGCTCAGGCTCCAACCCCTGTCCCTG
CCTTGGCCCCCACTTCCACACCTGCATCCATCACTCCAGCATCAGCGACAGCATCTTCTGAACCTGCACC
TGCTAGTGCAGCTAAACAAGAGAAGCCTGCAGAAAAGCCAGCAGAGACACCAGTGGCTACTAGCCCAACA
GCAACTGACAGTACATCGGGTGATTCTTCTCGGTCAAACCTTTTTGAAGATGCAACGAGTGCACTTGTGA
CGGGTCAGTCTTACGAGAATATGGTAACTGAGATCATGTCAATGGGCTATGAACGAGAGCAAGTAATTGC
AGCCCTGAGAGCCAGTTTCAACAACCCTGACAGAGCAGTGGAGTATCTTTTAATGGGAATCCCTGGAGAT
AGAGAAAGTCAGGCTGTGGTTGACCCCCCTCAAGCAGCTAGTACTGGGGCTCCTCAGTCTTCAGCAGTGG
CTGCAGCTGCAGCAACTACGACAGCAACAACTACAACAACAAGTTCTGGAGGACATCCCCTTGAATTTTT
ACGGAATCAGCCTCAGTTTCAACAGATGAGACAAATTATTCAGCAGAATCCTTCCTTGCTTCCAGCGTTA
CTACAGCAGATAGGTCGAGAGAATCCTCAATTACTTCAGCAAATTAGCCAACACCAGGAGCATTTTATTC
AGATGTTAAATGAACCAGTTCAAGAAGCTGGTGGTCAAGGAGGAGGAGGTGGAGGTGGCAGTGGAGGAAT
TGCAGAAGCTGGAAGTGGTCATATGAACTACATTCAAGTAACACCTCAGGAAAAAGAAGCTATAGAAAGG
TTAAAGGCATTAGGATTTCCTGAAGGACTTGTGATACAAGCGTATTTTGCTTGTGAGAAGAATGAGAATT
TGGCTGCCAATTTTCTTCTACAGCAGAACTTTGATGAAGATAAGGGTCAAGACAATTCTGCAGATATCCA
GCACAGTGGCGGCCGCTCGAGTCTAGAGGGCCCGCGGTTCGAAGGTAAGCCTATCCCTAACCCTCTCCTC
GGTCTCGATTCTACGCGTACCGGTCATCATCACCATCACCATTGAGTTTAAACCCGCTGATCAGCCTCGA
CTGTGCCTTCTAGTTGCCAGCCATCTGTTGTTTGCCCCTCCCCCGTGCCTTCCTTGACCCTGGAAGGTGC
CACTCCCACTGTCCTTTCCTAATAAAATGAGGAAATTGCATCGCATTGTCTGAGTAGGTGTCATTCTATT
CTGGGGGGTGGGGTGGGGCAGGACAGCAAGGGGGAGGATTGGGAAGACAATAGCAGGCATGCTGGGGATG
CGGTGGGCTCTATGGCTTCTGAGGCGGAAAGAACCAGCTGGGGCTCTAGGGGGTATCCCC
[124 nt withheld, positions 2371-2494]
C
[91 nt withheld, positions 2496-2586]
A
[49 nt withheld, positions 2588-2636]
CCTTTGACGTTGGAGTCCACGTTCTTT
[37 nt withheld, positions 2664-2700]
ACCCTATCTCGGTCTATTCTTTTGATTTATAAGGGATTTTGCCGATTTCGGCCTATTGGTTAAAAAATGA
GCTGATTTAACAAAAATTTAACGCGAATTAATTCTGTGGAATGTGTGTCAGTTAGGGTGTGGAAAGTCCC
CAGGCTCCCCAGCAGGCAGAAGTATGCAAAGCATGCATCTCAATTAGTCAGCAACCAGGTGTGGAAAGTC
CCCAGGCTCCCCAGCAGGCAGAAGTATGCAAAGCATGCATCTCAATTAGTCAGCAACCATAGTCCCGCCC
CTAACTCCGCCCATCCCGCCCCTAACTCCGCCCAGTTCCGCCCATTCTCCGCCCCATGGCTGACTAATTT
TTTTTATTTATGCAGAGGCCGAGGCCGCCTCTGCCTCTGAGCTATTCCAGAAGTAGTGAGGAGGCTTTTT
TGGAGGCCTAGGCTTTTGCAAAAAGCTCCCGGGAGCTTGTATATCCATTTTCGGATCTGATCAAGAGACA
GGATGAGGATCGTTTCGCATGATTGAACAAGATGGATTGCACGCAGGTTCTCCGGCCGCTTGGGTGGAGA
GGCTATTCGGCTATGACTGGGCACAACAGACAATCGGCTGCTCTGATGCCGCCGTGTTCCGGCTGTCAGC
GCAGGGGCGCCCGGTTCTTTTTGTCAAGACCGACCTGTCCGGTGCCCTGAATGAACTGCAGGACGAGGCA
GCGCGGCTATCGTGGCTGGCCACGACGGGCGTTCCTTGCGCAGCTGTGCTCGACGTTGTCACTGAAGCGG
GAAGGGACTGGCTGCTATTGGGCGAAGTGCCGGGGCAGGATCTCCTGTCATCTCACCTTGCTCCTGCCGA
GAAAGTATCCATCATGGCTGATGCAATGCGGCGGCTGCATACGCTTGATCCGGCTACCTGCCCATTCGAC
CACCAAGCGAAACATCGCATCGAGCGAGCACGTACTCGGATGGAAGCCGGTCTTGTCGATCAGGATGATC
TGGACGAAGAGCATCAGGGGCTCGCGCCAGCCGAACTGTTCGCCAGGCTCAAGGCGCGCATGCCCGACGG
CGAGGATCTCGTCGTGACCCATGGCGATGCCTGCTTGCCGAATATCATGGTGGAAAATGGCCGCTTTTCT
GGATTCATCGACTGTGGCCGGCTGGGTGTGGCGGACCGCTATCAGGACATAGCGTTGGCTACCCGTGATA
TTGCTGAAGAGCTTGGCGGCGAATGGGCTGACCGCTTCCTCGTGCTTTACGGTATCGCCGCTCCCGATTC
GCAGCGCATCGCCTTCTATCGCCTTCTTGACGAGTTCTTCTGAGCGGGACTCTGGGGTTCGCGAAATGAC
CGACCAAGCGACGCCCAACCTGCCATCACGAGATTTCGATTCCACCGCCGCCTTCTATGAAAGGTTGGGC
TTCGGAATCGTTTTCCGGGACGCCGGCTGGATGATCCTCCAGCGCGGGGATCTCATGCTGGAGTTCTTCG
CCCACCCCAACTTGTTTATTGCAGCTTATAATGGTTACAAATAAAGCAATAGCATCACAAATTTCACAAA
TAAAGCATTTTTTTCACTGCATTCTAGTTGTGGTTTGTCCAAACTCATCAATGTATCTTATCATGTCTGT
ATACCGTCGACCTCTAGCTAGAGCTTGGCGTAATCATGGTCATAGCTGTTTCCTGTGTGAAATTGTTATC
CGCTCACAATTCCACACAACATACGAGCCGGAAGCATAAAGTGTAAAGCCTGGGGTGCCTAATGAGTGAG
CTAACTCACATTAATTGCGTTGCGCTCACTGCCCGCTTTCCAGTCGGGAAACCTGTCGTGCCAGCTGCAT
TAATGAATCGGCCAACGCGCGGGGAGAGGCGGTTTGCGTATTGGGCGCTCTTCCGCTTCCTCGCTCACTG
ACTCGCTGCGCTCGGTCGTTCGGCTGCGGCGAGCGGTATCAGCTCACTCAAAGGCGGTAATACGGTTATC
CACAGAATCAGGGGATAACGCAGGAAAGAACATGTGAGCAAAAGGCCAGCAAAAGGCCAGGAACCGTAAA
AAGGCCGCGTTGCTGGCGTTTTTCCATAGGCTCCGCCCCCCTGACGAGCATCACAAAAATCGACGCTCAA
GTCAGAGGTGGCGAAACCCGACAGGACTATAAAGATACCAGGCGTTTCCCCCTGGAAGCTCCCTCGTGCG
CTCTCCTGTTCCGACCCTGCCGCTTACCGGATACCTGTCCGCCTTTCTCCCTTCGGGAAGCGTGGCGCTT
TCTCATAGCTCACGCTGTAGGTATCTCAGTTCGGTGTAGGTCGTTCGCTCCAAGCTGGGCTGTGTGCACG
AACCCCCCGTTCAGCCCGACCGCTGCGCCTTATCCGGTAACTATCGTCTTGAGTCCAACCCGGTAAGACA
CGACTTATCGCCACTGGCAGCAGCCACTGGTAACAGGATTAGCAGAGCGAGGTATGTAGGCGGTGCTACA
GAGTTCTTGAAGTGGTGGCCTAACTACGGCTACACTAGAAGAACAGTATTTGGTATCTGCGCTCTGCTGA
AGCCAGTTACCTTCGGAAAAAGAGTTGGTAGCTCTTGATCCGGCAAACAAACCACCGCTGGTAGCGGTGG
TTTTTTTGTTTGCAAGCAGCAGATTACGCGCAGAAAAAAAGGATCTCAAGAAGATCCTTTGATCTTTTCT
ACGGGGTCTGACGCTCAGTGGAACGAAAACTCACGTTAAGGGATTTTGGTCATGAGATTATCAAAAAGGA
TCTTCACCTAGATCCTTTTAAATTAAAAATGAAGTTTTAAATCAATCTAAAGTATATATGAGTAAACTTG
GTCTGACAGTTACCAATGCTTAATCAGTGAGGCACCTATCTCAGCGATCTGTCTATTTCGTTCATCCATA
GTTGCCTGACTCCCCGTCGTGTAGATAACTACGATACGGGAGGGCTTACCATCTGGCCCCAGTGCTGCAA
TGATACCGCGAGACCCACGCTCACCGGCTCCAGATTTATCAGCAATAAACCAGCCAGCCGGAAGGGCCGA
GCGCAGAAGTGGTCCTGCAACTTTATCCGCCTCCATCCAGTCTATTAATTGTTGCCGGGAAGCTAGAGTA
AGTAGTTCGCCAGTTAATAGTTTGCGCAACGTTGTTGCCATTGCTACAGGCATCGTGGTGTCACGCTCGT
CGTTTGGTATGGCTTCATTCAGCTCCGGTTCCCAACGATCAAGGCGAGTTACATGATCCCCCATGTTGTG
CAAAAAAGCGGTTAGCTCCTTCGGTCCTCCGATCGTTGTCAGAAGTAAGTTGGCCGCAGTGTTATCACTC
ATGGTTATGGCAGCACTGCATAATTCTCTTACTGTCATGCCATCCGTAAGATGCTTTTCTGTGACTGGTG
AGTACTCAACCAAGTCATTCTGAGAATAGTGTATGCGGCGACCGAGTTGCTCTTGCCCGGCGTCAATACG
GGATAATACCGCGCCACATAGCAGAACTTTAAAAGTGCTCATCATTGGAAAACGTTCTTCGGGGCGAAAA
CTCTCAAGGATCTTACCGCTGTTGAGATCCAGTTCGATGTAACCCACTCGTGCACCCAACTGATCTTCAG
CATCTTTTACTTTCACCAGCGTTTCTGGGTGAGCAAAAACAGGAAGGCAAAATGCCGCAAAAAAGGGAAT
AAGGGCGACACGGAAATGTTGAATACTCATACTCTTCCTTTTTCAATATTATTGAAGCATTTATCAGGGT
TATTGTCTCATGAGCGGATACATATTTGAATGTATTTAGAAAAATAAACAAATAGGGGTTCCGCGCACAT
TTCCCCGAAAAGTGCCACCTGACGTCGACGGATCGGGAGATCTCCCGATCCCCTATGGTGCACTCTCAGT
ACAATCTGCTCTGATGCCGCATAGTTAAGCCAGTATCTGCTCCCTGCTTGTGTGTTGGAGGTCGCTGAGT
AGTGCGCGAGCAAAATTTAAGCTACAACAAGGCAAGGCTTGACCGACAATTGCATGAAGAATCTGCTTAG
GGTTAGGCGTTTTGCGCTGCTTCGCGATGTACGGGCCAGATATACGCGTT
Features (pLannotate 1.2.2; 21 found; start..end, strand, type, name):
      1..380     +  enhancer       CMV enhancer: human cytomegalovirus immediate early enhancer
    381..584     +  promoter       CMV promoter: human cytomegalovirus (CMV) immediate early promoter
    580..613     +  LTR            5' LTR (truncated) (fragment): truncated 5' long terminal repeat (LTR) from HIV-1
    629..647     +  promoter       T7 promoter: promoter for bacteriophage T7 RNA polymerase
    705..1931    +  CDS            RAD23B: RD23B_HUMAN - Experimental evidence at protein level: Swiss-Prot protein existence level 1. The XPC complex is proposed to represent the first factor bound at the sites of DNA damage and together with other core recognition factors, XPA, RPA and the TFIIH complex, is part of the pre-incision (or initial recognition) complex. The XPC complex recognizes a wide spectrum of damaged DNA characterized by distortions of the DNA helix such as single-stranded loops, mismatched bubbles or single-stranded overhangs. The orientation of XPC complex binding appears to be crucial for inducing a productive NE
   2004..2045    +  CDS            V5 tag: epitope tag from simian virus 5
   2101..2325    +  polyA_signal   bGH poly(A) signal: bovine growth hormone polyadenylation signal
   2329..2350    +  promoter       SV40 promoter (fragment): SV40 enhancer and early promoter
   2371..2799    +  rep_origin     f1 ori (sequence partly withheld): f1 bacteriophage origin of replication; arrow indicates direction of (+) strand synthesis
   2813..3142    +  promoter       SV40 promoter: SV40 enhancer and early promoter
   3209..4000    +  CDS            neo: KKA2_KLEPN - Also known as kan, nptII. Experimental evidence at protein level: Swiss-Prot protein existence level 1. Resistance to kanamycin, neomycin, paromomycin, ribostamycin, butirosin and gentamicin B. From Klebsiella pneumoniae.
   4026..4184    +  CDS            ble (fragment): BLE_KLEPN - Experimental evidence at protein level: Swiss-Prot protein existence level 1. Binding protein with a strong affinity to the bleomycin family of antibiotics. Binds to CL990; an antimitotic-antibiotic compound. From Klebsiella pneumoniae.
   4179..4300    +  polyA_signal   SV40 poly(A) signal: SV40 polyadenylation signal
   4373..4389    -  protein_bind   lac operator: The lac repressor binds to the lac operator to inhibit transcription in E. coli. This inhibition can be relieved by adding lactose or isopropyl-β-D-thiogalactopyranoside (IPTG). lac repressor encoded by lacI
   4397..4427    -  promoter       lac promoter: promoter for the E. coli lac operon
   4442..4463    -  protein_bind   CAP binding site: CAP binding activates transcription in the presence of cAMP. E. coli catabolite activator protein
   4476..4568    -  CDS            lacI (fragment): lac repressor; lacI; The lac repressor binds to the lac operator to inhibit transcription in E. coli. This inhibition can be relieved by adding lactose or isopropyl-β-D-thiogalactopyranoside (IPTG).
   4751..5339    -  rep_origin     ori: high-copy-number ColE1/pMB1/pBR322/pUC origin of replication
   5510..6370    -  CDS            AmpR: β-lactamase; bla; confers resistance to ampicillin, carbenicillin, and related antibiotics
   6371..6475    -  promoter       AmpR promoter: bla
   6534..6586    -  misc_feature   bom (fragment): basis of mobility region from pBR322
