[The description below was written by a language model from this plasmid's Addgene catalogue record and pLannotate feature annotations shown in this document.]
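Description:
pcDNA3 V5 hHR23B is a mammalian expression plasmid built by TOPO cloning the human RAD23B coding sequence (hHR23B, also called HR23B or P58) into the Invitrogen pcDNA3.1D V5 His TOPO backbone. The sequenced construct is about 6.7 kb, with the roughly 1.2 kb RAD23B open reading frame placed downstream of the human cytomegalovirus immediate early enhancer and promoter and followed by the bovine growth hormone polyadenylation signal. A T7 promoter lies between the CMV promoter and the insert, allowing in vitro transcription and serving as a sequencing primer site. The backbone supplies C-terminal V5 and His tags. The feature table annotates the V5 epitope a short distance after the RAD23B coding sequence, but the His tag listed in the catalogue entry is not separately annotated. The depositor notes that the insert can be released with HindIII and XhoI.

In bacteria the plasmid is maintained at high copy through a ColE1/pUC-type origin and selected with ampicillin via the β-lactamase gene. An f1 origin is also present for single-stranded DNA production. For mammalian cells, a neomycin phosphotransferase gene driven by the SV40 enhancer/early promoter and terminated by the SV40 poly(A) signal permits G418 selection of stable transfectants. Several small annotated fragments (an HIV-1 LTR fragment, ble, lacI and bom pieces) are probably backbone remnants or short sequence matches rather than functional parts.

RAD23B is a partner of the XPC DNA damage recognition complex in nucleotide excision repair. The associated publication concerns the roles of MDM2 and hHR23A in p53 degradation after ubiquitination. The plasmid is therefore suited to expressing epitope-tagged hHR23B in mammalian cells for detection or pull-down in such studies.
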