Addgene plasmid #13054: pcDNA3 V5 hHR23B
Depositing lab: Steven Grossman. Depositing organization: University of Massachusetts, Worcester. Publication: A post-ubiquitination role for MDM2 and hHR23A in the p53 degradation pathway. Brignone C, Bradley KE, Kisselev AF, Grossman SR. Oncogene. 2004 May 20. 23(23):4121-9. 10.1038/sj.onc.1207540 PubMed 15064742.
Backbone
  Vector backbone: pcDNA3.1D V5 His TOPO
  Backbone manufacturer: Invitrogen
  Backbone size w/o insert (bp): 5500
  Vector type: Mammalian Expression
  Selectable markers: Neomycin (select with G418)
Growth in bacteria
  Bacterial resistance: Ampicillin, 100 μg/mL
  Growth temperature: 37°C
  Growth strain: DH5alpha
  Copy number: High Copy
Gene/Insert
  Gene/Insert name: hHR23B (alt names: HR23B; Rad23b)
  Species: H. sapiens (human)
  Insert size (bp): 1200
  Entrez Gene: RAD23B (a.k.a. HHR23B, HR23B, P58)
  Tag / fusion protein: V5 (C terminal on backbone); His (C terminal on backbone)
  Cloning method: TOPO Cloning
  Sequencing primers: 5′ T7; 3′ BGH rev
Terms and licenses: Academic/Nonprofit Terms; Industry Terms: Not Available to Industry
Depositor comments: You can cut out the hHR23B insert with HindIII and XhoI.
How to cite: pcDNA3 V5 hHR23B was a gift from Steven Grossman (Addgene plasmid # 13054 ; http://n2t.net/addgene:13054 ; RRID:Addgene_13054)
